Addgene plasmid #152577: pGBW-m4134233
Purpose: Mammalian expression plasmid for SARS-CoV-2 S (surface glycoprotein)
Depositing lab: Ginkgo Bioworks & Benjie Chen. Depositing organization: Ginkgo Bioworks.
Backbone
  Vector backbone: pTwist_CMV_Hygro_6
  Backbone size w/o insert (bp): 6525
  Vector type: Mammalian Expression
  Selectable markers: Hygromycin
Growth in bacteria
  Bacterial resistance: Ampicillin, 100 μg/mL
  Growth temperature: 37°C
  Growth strain: DH5alpha
  Copy number: High Copy
Gene/Insert
  Gene/Insert name: SARS-CoV-2 S (surface glycoprotein) (alt names: Spike protein; S protein)
  Species: Severe acute respiratory syndrome coronavirus 2
  Insert size (bp): 3815
  Mutation: wt
  Entrez Gene: S (a.k.a. GU280_gp02, spike glycoprotein)
  Promoter: CMV
  Tag / fusion protein: Cleavable TEV;V5 (C terminal on backbone)
  Cloning method: Unknown
Resource information
  A portion of this plasmid was derived from a plasmid made by: GinkgoBioworks
Depositor comments: NCBI reference sequence: YP_009724390.1
How to cite: pGBW-m4134233 was a gift from Ginkgo Bioworks & Benjie Chen (Addgene plasmid # 152577 ; http://n2t.net/addgene:152577 ; RRID:Addgene_152577)
