[The description below was written by a language model from this plasmid's Addgene catalogue record and pLannotate feature annotations shown in this document.]
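Description:
pGBW-m4134233 is a mammalian expression plasmid carrying the wild-type SARS-CoV-2 spike (S, surface glycoprotein) coding sequence in the pTwist_CMV_Hygro_6 backbone. It is maintained in E. coli as a high-copy plasmid through a ColE1/pUC-type origin and selected with ampicillin via a full-length β-lactamase gene. The sequenced record is about 10.4 kb, consistent with a roughly 6.5 kb backbone plus a 3.8 kb insert.

The spike open reading frame sits downstream of the human cytomegalovirus immediate early enhancer and promoter, which drive strong constitutive transcription in most mammalian cell lines, and is followed by an SV40 polyadenylation signal. The catalogue entry lists a TEV-cleavable V5 epitope at the C terminus, supplied by the backbone. This tag is not annotated in the feature table, although there is unannotated sequence between the end of the spike CDS and the poly(A) signal where it could lie. A V5 tag would allow detection or immunoprecipitation of the protein, and the TEV site its removal.

A separate cassette uses the human ubiquitin C promoter to express hygromycin B phosphotransferase, terminated by a synthetic poly(A) signal, so stably transfected mammalian cells can be selected with hygromycin. β-globin insulator elements, rrnG and T7 transcription terminators and an additional synthetic poly(A) signal flank the functional units, presumably to limit read-through and interference between the cassettes. The record states the purpose only as mammalian expression of spike, and no specific downstream application is given.
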