Features (pLannotate 1.2.2; 20 found; start..end, strand, type, name):
      1..304     +  enhancer       CMV enhancer: human cytomegalovirus immediate early enhancer
    377..394     -  promoter       CMV promoter (fragment): human cytomegalovirus (CMV) immediate early promoter
    457..508     +  promoter       CMVd2 promoter: truncated human cytomegalovirus (CMV) immediate early promoter that yields moderately reduced expression relative to the full-length promoter
    583..4401    +  CDS            S: SPIKE_SARS2 - Experimental evidence at protein level: Swiss-Prot protein existence level 1. [Spike glycoprotein]: May down-regulate host tetherin (BST2) by lysosomal degradation, thereby counteracting its antiviral activity. From Severe acute respiratory syndrome coronavirus 2 (2019-nCoV) (SARS-CoV-2).
   4533..4654    -  polyA_signal   SV40 poly(A) signal: SV40 polyadenylation signal
   4677..4746    -  CDS            large T antigen (fragment): large T antigen from SV40 (simian virus 40)
   4769..4815    +  terminator     T7 terminator: transcription terminator for bacteriophage T7 RNA polymerase
   4845..4981    +  terminator     rrnG terminator: transcription terminator from the E. coli ribosomal RNA rrnG operon (Albrechtsen et al., 1991)
   5026..5097    +  misc_feature   3' β-globin insulator: insulator downstream of the human β-globin locus (Farrell et al., 2002)
   5323..5911    -  rep_origin     ori: high-copy-number ColE1/pMB1/pBR322/pUC origin of replication
   6083..6147    -  CDS            bla(M) (fragment): β-lactamase lacking the signal sequence; bla(M); allows cytosolic expression of β-lactamase
   6411..7620    +  promoter       UbC promoter: human ubiquitin C promoter
   7630..8651    +  CDS            HygR (fragment): hygromycin B phosphotransferase confers resistance to hygromycin
   8679..8727    +  polyA_signal   poly(A) signal: synthetic polyadenylation signal
   8993..9853    +  CDS            AmpR: β-lactamase; bla; confers resistance to ampicillin, carbenicillin, and related antibiotics
   9866..10002   +  terminator     rrnG terminator: transcription terminator from the E. coli ribosomal RNA rrnG operon (Albrechtsen et al., 1991)
  10154..10225   +  misc_feature   5' β-globin insulator: insulator upstream of the human β-globin locus (Farrell et al., 2002)
  10230..10276   -  terminator     T7 terminator: transcription terminator for bacteriophage T7 RNA polymerase
  10294..10342   -  polyA_signal   poly(A) signal: synthetic polyadenylation signal
  10373..10422   +  enhancer       CMV enhancer (fragment): human cytomegalovirus immediate early enhancer
>Addgene plasmid #152577 | pGBW-m4134233 | addgene full sequence | sequence record 300235 | Addgene NGS Result
CGTTACATAACTTACGGTAAATGGCCCGCCTGGCTGACCGCCCAACGACCCCCGCCCATTGACGTCAATA
ATGACGTATGTTCCCATAGTAACGCCAATAGGGACTTTCCATTGACGTCAATGGGTGGAGTATTTACGGT
AAACTGCCCACTTGGCAGTACATCAAGTGTATCATATGCCAAGTACGCCCCCTATTGACGTCAATGACGG
TAAATGGCCCGCCTGGCATTATGCCCAGTACATGACCTTATGGGACTTTCCTACTTGGCAGTACATCTAC
GTATTAGTCATCGCTATTACCATGCTGATGCGGTTTTGGCAGTACATCAATGGGCGTGGATAGCGGTTTG
ACTCACGGGGATTTCCAAGTCTCCACCCCATTGACGTCAATGGGAGTTTGTTTTGGCACCAAAATCAACG
GGACTTTCCAAAATGTCGTAACAACTCCGCCCCATTGACGCAAATGGGCGGTAGGCGTGTACGGTGGGAG
GTCTATATAAGCAGAGCTGGTTTAGTGAACCGTCAGATCAGATCTTTGTCGATCCTACCATCCACTCGAC
ACACCCGCCAGCGGCCGCCACCATGTTCGTCTTTCTTGTGTTACTCCCCCTGGTTTCGTCCCAGTGCGTG
AACTTGACTACGCGAACCCAACTGCCGCCAGCATATACAAATAGTTTCACCCGTGGAGTATACTACCCTG
ATAAAGTGTTTAGATCAAGCGTACTACACTCTACTCAGGACCTGTTTCTCCCCTTCTTCTCCAATGTCAC
ATGGTTTCATGCGATCCACGTTAGCGGCACCAACGGGACAAAGCGCTTTGACAACCCTGTGCTGCCATTC
AATGATGGTGTGTATTTTGCTTCTACCGAGAAGAGCAACATAATTCGGGGCTGGATCTTCGGAACTACCC
TCGACAGTAAAACTCAGTCATTGCTGATTGTGAATAACGCCACAAATGTCGTTATCAAGGTCTGTGAATT
TCAATTCTGCAACGATCCATTCCTTGGGGTGTATTACCATAAAAATAATAAGTCCTGGATGGAGAGCGAA
TTTAGGGTATACTCGTCTGCCAACAATTGTACTTTCGAGTATGTGTCTCAGCCCTTCTTAATGGATCTGG
AAGGTAAACAGGGCAACTTTAAGAACCTCCGCGAGTTTGTATTCAAAAATATAGACGGATACTTTAAGAT
TTATTCCAAGCACACACCAATCAATTTGGTGCGGGATCTCCCGCAAGGGTTCAGCGCTCTGGAACCTCTA
GTGGACCTCCCCATCGGCATTAACATCACAAGATTCCAGACGCTGTTAGCCCTGCATAGATCATACCTTA
CTCCCGGTGACAGTAGTTCTGGGTGGACCGCAGGCGCGGCTGCATATTACGTGGGATATTTGCAGCCTCG
GACGTTTCTGCTGAAATACAACGAGAACGGCACCATTACAGATGCCGTGGATTGCGCCCTTGACCCCCTA
AGCGAAACTAAGTGTACGCTTAAAAGCTTCACCGTCGAGAAGGGAATTTACCAGACTTCCAACTTTAGGG
TCCAGCCGACAGAATCAATAGTTAGGTTCCCAAATATCACCAATTTGTGCCCTTTTGGGGAAGTCTTCAA
TGCTACACGATTTGCTTCGGTTTATGCCTGGAACAGGAAGCGTATCTCAAATTGCGTCGCGGACTACAGC
GTGCTCTATAATAGTGCAAGTTTCTCGACCTTTAAATGTTATGGCGTGTCCCCGACCAAACTAAATGACC
TCTGTTTTACAAACGTTTACGCCGATTCTTTTGTGATTCGCGGTGATGAGGTACGCCAAATCGCACCGGG
CCAGACTGGCAAGATTGCCGATTACAACTACAAGTTGCCTGACGACTTCACCGGATGTGTTATAGCCTGG
AATAGCAATAATCTGGATTCTAAGGTCGGAGGTAACTATAACTACCTGTATAGACTGTTCCGTAAGTCAA
ACCTGAAACCCTTTGAGCGGGACATCTCCACAGAGATTTACCAAGCAGGGTCTACCCCCTGCAATGGGGT
TGAAGGATTCAATTGCTACTTTCCATTACAGAGCTACGGGTTCCAGCCTACGAACGGGGTTGGTTACCAG
CCTTATAGGGTAGTGGTGCTGTCGTTCGAACTGTTGCACGCTCCAGCTACAGTGTGCGGGCCTAAAAAAT
CAACTAACCTGGTTAAAAATAAGTGTGTTAATTTTAACTTCAATGGCTTAACCGGAACTGGAGTGCTCAC
GGAGTCAAACAAGAAATTTCTACCGTTTCAGCAATTCGGGAGGGATATCGCAGACACTACGGACGCGGTC
AGAGATCCACAGACCCTTGAGATCCTTGACATAACACCCTGCTCTTTCGGAGGTGTCTCCGTAATTACAC
CAGGCACTAATACCTCTAATCAGGTGGCCGTGCTTTATCAGGATGTTAACTGTACAGAGGTCCCGGTGGC
TATCCATGCCGACCAATTGACACCTACGTGGCGCGTCTATTCTACCGGCTCCAACGTCTTCCAGACCCGG
GCTGGATGCTTGATAGGCGCAGAACACGTAAACAACTCTTACGAATGTGATATTCCCATTGGAGCCGGGA
TCTGCGCAAGCTACCAGACCCAAACAAACAGTCCCAGACGGGCTCGTAGCGTGGCCTCTCAGAGCATAAT
AGCCTATACCATGTCCCTTGGCGCGGAGAATAGTGTGGCATACTCAAATAATAGCATCGCTATCCCCACT
AACTTTACTATTTCCGTGACGACTGAGATTCTGCCAGTGTCTATGACTAAGACATCCGTGGATTGCACAA
TGTATATTTGTGGGGATTCCACAGAGTGTAGCAACTTGTTGCTGCAATATGGATCATTCTGTACGCAGCT
GAATCGCGCCCTCACCGGCATCGCTGTGGAACAGGACAAGAACACTCAAGAGGTCTTTGCTCAGGTGAAG
CAAATCTACAAGACCCCACCTATAAAAGACTTCGGGGGTTTTAACTTCTCGCAGATTCTCCCCGACCCCA
GCAAGCCTTCAAAAAGGAGCTTTATTGAGGACCTGTTGTTCAACAAGGTTACTTTAGCCGATGCCGGTTT
TATCAAACAGTACGGCGACTGTCTTGGCGATATAGCAGCCCGGGATCTGATTTGCGCACAAAAATTCAAT
GGCCTTACCGTACTGCCACCCCTTCTCACCGACGAAATGATCGCGCAGTACACCTCCGCACTGCTGGCTG
GGACCATCACTTCGGGATGGACCTTTGGGGCTGGTGCTGCTTTGCAAATTCCCTTCGCCATGCAGATGGC
CTATCGATTCAATGGCATAGGGGTAACACAGAACGTATTGTATGAAAATCAAAAGCTAATCGCTAACCAG
TTTAATTCAGCCATTGGTAAGATCCAGGATTCACTCTCCAGTACAGCCTCTGCCCTGGGAAAGCTCCAGG
ACGTGGTCAACCAGAACGCGCAGGCATTGAATACACTCGTCAAACAGCTGAGTAGCAATTTCGGCGCAAT
CAGTAGTGTCTTAAACGATATACTGAGTAGGCTTGATAAAGTAGAGGCCGAGGTCCAGATTGACAGACTA
ATCACGGGGCGTCTTCAGAGTTTACAGACCTATGTGACCCAACAGCTGATCCGAGCAGCGGAAATTCGAG
CAAGCGCGAACCTGGCCGCTACTAAAATGAGTGAGTGCGTGCTGGGCCAAAGTAAACGAGTCGACTTTTG
CGGCAAAGGGTATCATCTCATGTCTTTCCCTCAGTCCGCCCCTCACGGTGTTGTTTTCCTCCACGTGACA
TACGTTCCCGCGCAGGAAAAGAATTTTACTACGGCACCCGCTATTTGCCATGACGGAAAGGCTCATTTTC
CACGGGAGGGAGTGTTCGTTTCAAACGGGACACACTGGTTTGTAACTCAGCGGAACTTTTATGAGCCTCA
AATCATCACGACAGACAATACCTTCGTGAGTGGCAACTGCGATGTAGTCATAGGCATTGTGAATAACACT
GTTTATGATCCACTTCAGCCGGAACTCGACAGCTTCAAAGAGGAATTGGATAAGTACTTTAAAAATCATA
CCAGTCCAGACGTAGATCTCGGCGATATATCGGGCATTAACGCCAGTGTGGTCAATATACAAAAGGAGAT
TGACAGACTGAATGAAGTAGCTAAGAACCTCAACGAATCTCTGATTGACCTGCAAGAGCTAGGGAAGTAC
GAGCAGTATATCAAATGGCCATGGTACATATGGCTGGGTTTTATCGCGGGTCTTATTGCCATAGTCATGG
TGACGATTATGTTGTGCTGTATGACCTCCTGCTGTTCTTGTTTGAAAGGCTGCTGCTCCTGTGGTAGCTG
TTGCAAATTCGATGAAGATGACTCTGAACCCGTGTTGAAAGGCGTTAAGCTACACTACACAGAAAACCTT
TACTTTCAGTCGGGGAAACCTATACCCAATCCACTTCTCGGCTTAGATTCTACCTAAGGATCCGCAGGCC
TCTGCTAGCTTGACTGACTGAGATACAGCGTACCTTCAGCTCACAGACATGATAAGATACATTGATGAGT
TTGGACAAACCACAACTAGAATGCAGTGAAAAAAATGCTTTATTTGTGAAATTTGTGATGCTATTGCTTT
ATTTGTAACCATTATAAGCTGCAATAAACAAGTTAACAACAACAATTGCATTCATTTTATGTTTCAGGTT
CAGGGGGAGGTGTGGGAGGTTTTTTAAAGCAAGTAAAACCTCTACAAATGTGGTATTGGCCCATCTCTAT
CGGTATCGTAGCATAACCCCTTGGGGCCTCTAAACGGGTCTTGAGGGGTTTTTTGTGCCCCTCGGGCCGG
ATTGCTATCTACCGGCATTGGCGCAGAAAAAAATGCCTGATGCGACGCTGCGCGTCTTATACTCCCACAT
ATGCCAGATTCAGCAACGGATACGGCTTCCCCAACTTGCCCACTTCCATACGTGTCCTCCTTACCAGAAA
TTTATCCTTAAGGTCGTCAGCTATCCTGCAGGCGATCTCTCGATTTCGATCAAGACATTCCTTTAATGGT
CTTTTCTGGACACCACTAGGGGTCAGAAGTAGTTCATCAAACTTTCTTCCCTCCCTAATCTCATTGGTTA
CCTTGGGCTATCGAAACTTAATTAACCAGTCAAGTCAGCTACTTGGCGAGATCGACTTGTCTGGGTTTCG
ACTACGCTCAGAATTGCGTCAGTCAAGTTCGATCTGGTCCTTGCTATTGCACCCGTTCTCCGATTACGAG
TTTCATTTAAATCATGTGAGCAAAAGGCCAGCAAAAGGCCAGGAACCGTAAAAAGGCCGCGTTGCTGGCG
TTTTTCCATAGGCTCCGCCCCCCTGACGAGCATCACAAAAATCGACGCTCAAGTCAGAGGTGGCGAAACC
CGACAGGACTATAAAGATACCAGGCGTTTCCCCCTGGAAGCTCCCTCGTGCGCTCTCCTGTTCCGACCCT
GCCGCTTACCGGATACCTGTCCGCCTTTCTCCCTTCGGGAAGCGTGGCGCTTTCTCATAGCTCACGCTGT
AGGTATCTCAGTTCGGTGTAGGTCGTTCGCTCCAAGCTGGGCTGTGTGCACGAACCCCCCGTTCAGCCCG
ACCGCTGCGCCTTATCCGGTAACTATCGTCTTGAGTCCAACCCGGTAAGACACGACTTATCGCCACTGGC
AGCAGCCACTGGTAACAGGATTAGCAGAGCGAGGTATGTAGGCGGTGCTACAGAGTTCTTGAAGTGGTGG
CCTAACTACGGCTACACTAGAAGAACAGTATTTGGTATCTGCGCTCTGCTGAAGCCAGTTACCTTCGGAA
AAAGAGTTGGTAGCTCTTGATCCGGCAAACAAACCACCGCTGGTAGCGGTGGTTTTTTTGTTTGCAAGCA
GCAGATTACGCGCAGAAAAAAAGGATCTCAAGAAGATCCTTTGATCTTTTCTACGGGGTCTGACGCTCAG
TGGAACGAAAACTCACGTTAAGGGATTTTGGTCATGAGATTATCAAAAAGGATCTTCACCTAGATCCTTT
TAAATTAAAAATGAAGTTTTAAATCAATCTAAAGTATATATGAGTAAACTTGGTCTGACAGTTACCAATG
CTTAATCAGTGAGGCACCTATCTCAGCGATCTGTCTATTTCGTTCATCCATAGTTGCATTTAAATTTCCG
AACTCTCCAAGGCCCTCGTCGGAAAATCTTCAAACCTTTCGTCCGATCCATCTTGCAGGCTACCTCTCGA
ACGAACTATCGCAAGTCTCTTGGCCGGCCTTGCGCCTTGGCTATTGCTTGGCAGCGCCTATCGCCAGGTA
TTACTCCAATCCCGAATATCCGAGATCGGGATCACCCGAGAGAAGTTCAACCTACATCCTCAATCCCGAT
CTATCCGAGATCCGAGGAATATCGAAATCGGGGCGCGCCTGGCCTCCGCGCCGGGTTTTGGCGCCTCCCG
CGGGCGCCCCCCTCGTCACGGCGAGCGCTGCCACGTCAGACGAAGGGCGCAGGAGCGTCCTGATCCTTCC
GCCCGGACGCTCAGGACAGCGGCCCGCTGCTCATAAGACTCGGCCTTAGAACCCCAGTATCAGCAGAAGG
ACATTTTAGGACGGGACTTGGGTGACTCTAGGGCACTGGTTTTCTTTCCAGAGAGCGGAACAGGCGAGGA
AAAGTAGTCCCTTCTCGGCGATTCTGCGGAGGGATCTCCGTGGGGCGGTGAACGCCGATGATTATATAAG
GACGCGCCGGGTGTGGCACAGCTAGTTCCGTCGCAGCCGGGATTTGGGTCGCGGTTCTTGTTTGTGGATC
GCTGTGATCGTCACTTGGTGAGTAGCGGGCTGCTGGGCTGGCCGGGGCTTTCGTGGCCGCCGGGCCGCTC
GGTGGGACGGAAGCGTGTGGAGAGACCGCCAAGGGCTGTAGTCTGGGTCCGCGAGCAAGGTTGCCCTGAA
CTGGGGGTTGGGGGGAGCGCAGCAAAATGGCGGCTGTTCCCGAGTCTTGAATGGAAGACGCTTGTGAGGC
GGGCTGTGAGGTCGTTGAAACAAGGTGGGGGGCATGGTGGGCGGCAAGAACCCAAGGTCTTGAGCCCTTC
GCTAATGCGGGAAAGCTCTTATTCGGGTGAGATGGGCTGGGCACCATCTGGGGACCCTGACGTGAAGTTT
GTCACTGACTGGAGAACTCGGTTTGTCGTCTGTTGCGGGGGCGGCAGTTATGGCGGTGCCGTTGGGCAGT
GCACCCGTACCTTTGGGAGCGCGCGCCCTCGTCGTGTCGTGACGTCACCCGTTCTGTTGGCTTATAATGC
AGGGTGGGGCCACCTGCCGGTAGGTGTGCGGTAGGCTTTTCTCCGTCGCAGGACGCAGGGTTCGGGCCTA
GGGTAGGCTCTCCTGAATCGACAGGCGCCGGACCTCTGGTGAGGGGAGGGATAAGTGAGGCGTCAGTTTC
TTTGGTCGGTTTTATGTACCTATCTTCTTAAGTAGCTGAAGCTCCGGTTTTGAACTATGCGCTCGGGGTT
GGCGAGTGTGTTTTGTGAAGTTTTTTAGGCACCTTTTGAAATGTAATCATTTGGGTCAATATGTAATTTT
CAGTGTTAGACTTGTAAATTGTCCGCTAAATTCTGGCCGTTTTTGGCTTTTTTGTTAGACAACATGGGTA
AAAAGCCTGAACTCACCGCGACGTCTGTCGAGAAGTTTCTGATCGAAAAGTTCGACAGCGTCTCCGACCT
GATGCAGCTCTCGGAGGGCGAAGAATCTCGTGCTTTCAGCTTCGATGTAGGAGGGCGTGGATATGTCCTG
CGGGTAAATAGCTGCGCCGATGGTTTCTACAAAGATCGTTATGTTTATCGGCACTTTGCATCCGCCGCGC
TCCCGATTCCGGAAGTGCTTGACATTGGGGAGTTCAGCGAGAGCCTGACCTATTGCATCTCCCGCCGTGC
ACAGGGTGTCACGTTGCAAGACCTGCCTGAAACCGAACTGCCCGCTGTTCTGCAGCCGGTCGCGGAGGCA
ATGGATGCCATCGCTGCCGCCGATCTTAGCCAGACGAGCGGGTTCGGCCCATTCGGACCGCAAGGAATCG
GTCAATACACTACATGGCGTGATTTCATATGCGCGATTGCTGATCCCCATGTGTATCACTGGCAAACTGT
GATGGACGACACCGTCAGTGCGTCCGTCGCGCAGGCTCTCGATGAGCTGATGCTTTGGGCCGAGGACTGC
CCCGAAGTCCGGCACCTCGTGCACGCGGATTTCGGCTCCAACAATGTCCTGACGGACAATGGCCGCATAA
CAGCGGTCATTGACTGGAGCGAGGCGATGTTCGGGGATTCCCAATACGAGGTCGCCAACATCTTCTTCTG
GAGGCCGTGGTTGGCTTGTATGGAGCAGCAGACGCGCTACTTCGAGCGGAGGCATCCGGAGCTTGCAGGA
TCGCCCCGGCTCCGGGCGTATATGCTCCGCATTGGTCTTGACCAACTCTATCAGAGCTTGGTTGACGGCA
ATTTCGATGATGCAGCTTGGGCGCAGGGTCGATGCGACGCAATCGTCCGATCCGGAGCCGGGACTGTCGG
GCGTACACAAATCGCCCGCAGAAGCGCCGCCGTCTGGACCGATGGCTGTGTAGAAGTACTCGCCGATAGT
GGAAACCGACGCCCCAGCACTCGTCCGAGGGCAAAGGAATAAGCTAGTATGTAAGCCTAGTCTTAGATAA
TAAAATCGCTATCCATCGAAGATGGATGTGTGTTGGTTTTTTGTGTGTGTAACGCTAGGCGCGCCTGGTG
TACCGAGAACGATCCTCTCAGTGCGAGTCTCGACGATCCATATCGTTGCTTGGCAGTCAGCCAGTCGGAA
TCCAGCTTGGGACCCAGGAAGTCCAATCGTCAGATATTGTACTCAAGCCTGGTCACGGCAGCGTACCGAT
CTGTTTAAACCTAGATATTGATAGTCTGATCGGTCAACGTATAATCGAGTCCTAGCTTTTGCAAACATCT
ATCAAGAGACAGGATCAGCAGGAGGCTTTCGCATGAGTATTCAACATTTCCGTGTCGCCCTTATTCCCTT
TTTTGCGGCATTTTGCCTTCCTGTTTTTGCTCACCCAGAAACGCTGGTGAAAGTAAAAGATGCTGAAGAT
CAGTTGGGTGCGCGAGTGGGTTACATCGAACTGGATCTCAACAGCGGTAAGATCCTTGAGAGTTTTCGCC
CCGAAGAACGCTTTCCAATGATGAGCACTTTTAAAGTTCTGCTATGTGGCGCGGTATTATCCCGTATTGA
CGCCGGGCAAGAGCAACTCGGTCGCCGCATACACTATTCTCAGAATGACTTGGTTGAGTATTCACCAGTC
ACAGAAAAGCATCTTACGGATGGCATGACAGTAAGAGAATTATGCAGTGCTGCCATAACCATGAGTGATA
ACACTGCGGCCAACTTACTTCTGACAACGATTGGAGGACCGAAGGAGCTAACCGCTTTTTTGCACAACAT
GGGGGATCATGTAACTCGCCTTGATCGTTGGGAACCGGAGCTGAATGAAGCCATACCAAACGACGAGCGT
GACACCACGATGCCTGTAGCAATGGCAACAACCTTGCGTAAACTATTAACTGGCGAACTACTTACTCTAG
CTTCCCGGCAACAGTTGATAGACTGGATGGAGGCGGATAAAGTTGCAGGACCACTTCTGCGCTCGGCCCT
TCCGGCTGGCTGGTTTATTGCTGATAAATCTGGAGCCGGTGAGCGTGGGTCTCGCGGTATCATTGCAGCA
CTGGGGCCAGATGGTAAGCCCTCCCGTATCGTAGTTATCTACACGACGGGGAGTCAGGCAACTATGGATG
AACGAAATAGACAGATCGCTGAGATAGGTGCCTCACTGATTAAGCATTGGTAACCGATTCTAGGTGCATT
GGCGCAGAAAAAAATGCCTGATGCGACGCTGCGCGTCTTATACTCCCACATATGCCAGATTCAGCAACGG
ATACGGCTTCCCCAACTTGCCCACTTCCATACGTGTCCTCCTTACCAGAAATTTATCCTTAAGATCCCGA
ATCGTTTAAACTCGACTCTGGCTCTATCGAATCTCCGTCGTTTCGAGCTTACGCGAACAGCCGTGGCGCT
CATTTGCTCGTCGGGCATCGAATCTCGTCAGCTATCGTCAGCTTACCTTTTTGGCAGCGATCGCGGCTCC
CGACATCTTGGACCATTAGCTCCACAGGTATCTTCTTCCCTCTAGTGGTCATAACAGCAGCTTCAGCTAC
CTCTCAATTCAAAAAACCCCTCAAGACCCGTTTAGAGGCCCCAAGGGGTTATGCTATCAATCGTTGCGTT
ACACACACAAAAAACCAACACACATCCATCTTCGATGGATAGCGATTTTATTATCTAACTGCTGATCGAG
TGTAGCCAGATCTAGTAATCAATTACGGGGTCATTAGTTCATAGCCCATATATGGAGTTCCG
